Addgene plasmid #241310: pLV-mU6-ACAN-hU6-Col2a1-hUbC-dsRed
Purpose: Lentiviral expression vector encoding for multiplex regulation of ACAN/Col2a1
Depositing lab: Robby Bowles. Depositing organization: University of Utah.
Backbone
  Vector backbone: FUGW
  Vector type: Lentiviral
  Selectable markers: dsRED
Growth in bacteria
  Bacterial resistance: Ampicillin, 100 μg/mL
  Growth temperature: 37°C
  Growth strain: NEB Stable
  Copy number: High Copy
Gene/Insert
  Gene/Insert name: ACAN/Col2a1 gRNA
  gRNA/shRNA sequence: Unspecified
  Species: H. sapiens (human)
  Entrez Gene: COL2A1 (a.k.a. ANFH, AOM, COL11A3, SEDC, STL1)
  Cloning method: Golden Gate
Terms and licenses: Academic/Nonprofit Terms; Industry Terms: Not Available to Industry
Depositor comments: This plasmid was adapted from addgene #84034 before performing golden gate assembly to include ACAN and Col2a1 gRNA.
How to cite: pLV-mU6-ACAN-hU6-Col2a1-hUbC-dsRed was a gift from Robby Bowles (Addgene plasmid # 241310 ; http://n2t.net/addgene:241310 ; RRID:Addgene_241310)
