[The description below was written by a language model from this plasmid's Addgene catalogue record and pLannotate feature annotations shown in this document.]
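Description:
pLV-mU6-ACAN-hU6-Col2a1-hUbC-dsRed is a lentiviral guide RNA expression vector built on the FUGW backbone and designed for multiplexed CRISPR-based regulation of the human cartilage matrix genes ACAN and COL2A1. It is a high-copy plasmid propagated in E. coli through a ColE1/pUC-type origin with ampicillin resistance. The backbone also carries an f1 origin and an SV40/EM7-driven bleomycin/Zeocin resistance cassette that lies outside the viral genome. Viral transcription in packaging cells starts from a CMV enhancer/promoter fused to a truncated HIV-1 5' LTR. This is followed by the Ψ packaging signal, a gag fragment, the RRE for Rev-dependent nuclear export and the cPPT/CTS. The WPRE, a second truncated LTR and a bGH polyadenylation signal close the transfer cassette.

The payload comprises two divergently oriented RNA polymerase III units assembled by Golden Gate cloning. A mouse U6 promoter on the forward strand and a human U6 promoter on the reverse strand each drive a Streptococcus pyogenes Cas9 gRNA scaffold; by the plasmid name these express the ACAN and Col2a1 guides respectively. The spacer sequences are not specified in the record. An H1 promoter is also annotated downstream, with no scaffold annotated after it, which may be a remnant of the multiplex parent vector from which this plasmid was adapted. A single loxP site sits upstream of the guide array. A human ubiquitin C promoter drives DsRed-Express2, which is the only marker for identifying or sorting transduced cells. No Cas9 or dCas9 effector is encoded, so one must be supplied separately, and the record does not state whether the intended regulation is activation or repression.
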