Features (pLannotate 1.2.2; 37 found; start..end, strand, type, name):
    147..476     +  promoter       SV40 promoter: SV40 enhancer and early promoter
    524..571     +  promoter       EM7 promoter: synthetic bacterial promoter&nbsp
    590..964     +  CDS            BleoR: antibiotic-binding protein; Sh ble from Streptoalloteichus hindustanus; confers resistance to bleomycin, phleomycin, and Zeocin™
    974..1099    +  CDS            ble (fragment): BLE_KLEPN - Experimental evidence at protein level: Swiss-Prot protein existence level 1. Binding protein with a strong affinity to the bleomycin family of antibiotics. Binds to CL990; an antimitotic-antibiotic compound. From Klebsiella pneumoniae.
   1094..1215    +  polyA_signal   SV40 poly(A) signal: SV40 polyadenylation signal
   1286..1308    -  protein_bind   lac operator (fragment): The lac repressor binds to the lac operator to inhibit transcription in E. coli. This inhibition can be relieved by adding lactose or isopropyl-β-D-thiogalactopyranoside (IPTG). lac repressor encoded by lacI
   1312..1342    -  promoter       lac promoter: promoter for the E. coli lac operon
   1357..1378    -  protein_bind   CAP binding site: CAP binding activates transcription in the presence of cAMP. E. coli catabolite activator protein
   1391..1483    -  CDS            lacI (fragment): lac repressor; lacI; The lac repressor binds to the lac operator to inhibit transcription in E. coli. This inhibition can be relieved by adding lactose or isopropyl-β-D-thiogalactopyranoside (IPTG).
   1666..2254    -  rep_origin     ori: high-copy-number ColE1/pMB1/pBR322/pUC origin of replication
   2425..3285    -  CDS            AmpR: β-lactamase; bla; confers resistance to ampicillin, carbenicillin, and related antibiotics
   3286..3390    -  promoter       AmpR promoter: bla
   3449..3501    -  misc_feature   bom (fragment): basis of mobility region from pBR322
   3656..4035    +  enhancer       CMV enhancer: human cytomegalovirus immediate early enhancer
   4036..4235    +  promoter       CMV promoter: human cytomegalovirus (CMV) immediate early promoter
   4253..4433    +  LTR            5' LTR (truncated): truncated 5' long terminal repeat (LTR) from HIV-1
   4480..4605    +  misc_feature   HIV-1 Ψ: packaging signal of human immunodeficiency virus type 1
   4589..4952    +  CDS            HIV-1 gag (fragment): gag protein from human immunodeficiency virus 1; gag
   5098..5331    +  misc_feature   RRE: The Rev response element (RRE) of HIV-1 allows for Rev-dependent mRNA export from the nucleus to the cytoplasm.
   5708..5808    +  CDS            Rev (fragment): human immunodeficiency virus 1 (HIV-1) Rev protein; rev; enhances nuclear export of unspliced and incompletely spliced viral mRNAs
   5858..5975    +  misc_feature   cPPT/CTS: central polypurine tract and central termination sequence of HIV-1
   6020..6053    +  protein_bind   loxP: Cre-mediated recombination occurs in the 8-bp core sequence (GCATACAT). Cre recombinase
   6058..6371    +  promoter       U6 promoter: RNA polymerase III promoter for mouse U6 snRNA (Das et al., 1988)
   6394..6469    +  misc_RNA       gRNA scaffold: guide RNA scaffold for the Streptococcus pyogenes CRISPR/Cas9 system
   6499..6574    -  misc_RNA       gRNA scaffold: guide RNA scaffold for the Streptococcus pyogenes CRISPR/Cas9 system
   6604..6844    -  promoter       U6 promoter: RNA polymerase III promoter for human U6 snRNA
   6874..7088    +  promoter       H1 promoter: human H1 RNA promoter
   7390..8601    +  promoter       UbC promoter: human ubiquitin C promoter
   8612..8645    -  misc_feature   MCS (fragment): pUC18/19 multiple cloning site
   8654..9331    +  CDS            DsRed-Express2: noncytotoxic tetrameric variant of DsRed fluorescent protein (Strack et al., 2008) mammalian codon-optimized
   9330..9356    +  misc_feature   MCS (fragment): pBluescript multiple cloning site
   9356..9944    +  misc_feature   WPRE: woodchuck hepatitis virus posttranscriptional regulatory element
   9881..10462   +  CDS            nef (fragment): NEF_HV1H2 - Experimental evidence at protein level: Swiss-Prot protein existence level 1. Extracellular Nef protein targets CD4(+) T-lymphocytes for apoptosis by interacting with CXCR4 surface receptors. From Human immunodeficiency virus type 1 group M subtype B (isolate HXB2) (HIV-1).
  10469..10649   +  LTR            5' LTR (truncated): truncated 5' long terminal repeat (LTR) from HIV-1
  10681..10905   +  polyA_signal   bGH poly(A) signal: bovine growth hormone polyadenylation signal
  10909..10930   +  promoter       SV40 promoter (fragment): SV40 enhancer and early promoter
  10951..133     +  rep_origin     f1 ori (across the origin) (sequence partly withheld): f1 bacteriophage origin of replication; arrow indicates direction of (+) strand synthesis
>Addgene plasmid #241310 | pLV-mU6-ACAN-hU6-Col2a1-hUbC-dsRed | addgene full sequence | sequence record 483068 | Addgene NGS Result
[34 nt withheld, positions 1-34]
ACCCTATCTCGGTCTATTCTTTTGATTTATAAGGGATTTTGCCGATTTCGGCCTATTGGTTAAAAAATGA
GCTGATTTAACAAAAATTTAACGCGAATTAATTCTGTGGAATGTGTGTCAGTTAGGGTGTGGAAAGTCCC
CAGGCTCCCCAGCAGGCAGAAGTATGCAAAGCATGCATCTCAATTAGTCAGCAACCAGGTGTGGAAAGTC
CCCAGGCTCCCCAGCAGGCAGAAGTATGCAAAGCATGCATCTCAATTAGTCAGCAACCATAGTCCCGCCC
CTAACTCCGCCCATCCCGCCCCTAACTCCGCCCAGTTCCGCCCATTCTCCGCCCCATGGCTGACTAATTT
TTTTTATTTATGCAGAGGCCGAGGCCGCCTCTGCCTCTGAGCTATTCCAGAAGTAGTGAGGAGGCTTTTT
TGGAGGCCTAGGCTTTTGCAAAAAGCTCCCGGGAGCTTGTATATCCATTTTCGGATCTGATCAGCACGTG
TTGACAATTAATCATCGGCATAGTATATCGGCATAGTATAATACGACAAGGTGAGGAACTAAACCATGGC
CAAGTTGACCAGTGCCGTTCCGGTGCTCACCGCGCGCGACGTCGCCGGAGCGGTCGAGTTCTGGACCGAC
CGGCTCGGGTTCTCCCGGGACTTCGTGGAGGACGACTTCGCCGGTGTGGTCCGGGACGACGTGACCCTGT
TCATCAGCGCGGTCCAGGACCAGGTGGTGCCGGACAACACCCTGGCCTGGGTGTGGGTGCGCGGCCTGGA
CGAGCTGTACGCCGAGTGGTCGGAGGTCGTGTCCACGAACTTCCGGGACGCCTCCGGGCCGGCCATGACC
GAGATCGGCGAGCAGCCGTGGGGGCGGGAGTTCGCCCTGCGCGACCCGGCCGGCAACTGCGTGCACTTCG
TGGCCGAGGAGCAGGACTGACACGTGCTACGAGATTTCGATTCCACCGCCGCCTTCTATGAAAGGTTGGG
CTTCGGAATCGTTTTCCGGGACGCCGGCTGGATGATCCTCCAGCGCGGGGATCTCATGCTGGAGTTCTTC
GCCCACCCCAACTTGTTTATTGCAGCTTATAATGGTTACAAATAAAGCAATAGCATCACAAATTTCACAA
ATAAAGCATTTTTTTCACTGCATTCTAGTTGTGGTTTGTCCAAACTCATCAATGTATCTTATCATGTCTG
TATACCGTCGACCTCTAGCTAGAGCTTGGCGTAATCATGGTCATAGCTGTTTCCTGTGTGAAATTGTTAT
CCGCTCACAATTCCACACAACATACGAGCCGGAAGCATAAAGTGTAAAGCCTGGGGTGCCTAATGAGTGA
GCTAACTCACATTAATTGCGTTGCGCTCACTGCCCGCTTTCCAGTCGGGAAACCTGTCGTGCCAGCTGCA
TTAATGAATCGGCCAACGCGCGGGGAGAGGCGGTTTGCGTATTGGGCGCTCTTCCGCTTCCTCGCTCACT
GACTCGCTGCGCTCGGTCGTTCGGCTGCGGCGAGCGGTATCAGCTCACTCAAAGGCGGTAATACGGTTAT
CCACAGAATCAGGGGATAACGCAGGAAAGAACATGTGAGCAAAAGGCCAGCAAAAGGCCAGGAACCGTAA
AAAGGCCGCGTTGCTGGCGTTTTTCCATAGGCTCCGCCCCCCTGACGAGCATCACAAAAATCGACGCTCA
AGTCAGAGGTGGCGAAACCCGACAGGACTATAAAGATACCAGGCGTTTCCCCCTGGAAGCTCCCTCGTGC
GCTCTCCTGTTCCGACCCTGCCGCTTACCGGATACCTGTCCGCCTTTCTCCCTTCGGGAAGCGTGGCGCT
TTCTCATAGCTCACGCTGTAGGTATCTCAGTTCGGTGTAGGTCGTTCGCTCCAAGCTGGGCTGTGTGCAC
GAACCCCCCGTTCAGCCCGACCGCTGCGCCTTATCCGGTAACTATCGTCTTGAGTCCAACCCGGTAAGAC
ACGACTTATCGCCACTGGCAGCAGCCACTGGTAACAGGATTAGCAGAGCGAGGTATGTAGGCGGTGCTAC
AGAGTTCTTGAAGTGGTGGCCTAACTACGGCTACACTAGAAGAACAGTATTTGGTATCTGCGCTCTGCTG
AAGCCAGTTACCTTCGGAAAAAGAGTTGGTAGCTCTTGATCCGGCAAACAAACCACCGCTGGTAGCGGTG
GTTTTTTTGTTTGCAAGCAGCAGATTACGCGCAGAAAAAAAGGATCTCAAGAAGATCCTTTGATCTTTTC
TACGGGGTCTGACGCTCAGTGGAACGAAAACTCACGTTAAGGGATTTTGGTCATGAGATTATCAAAAAGG
ATCTTCACCTAGATCCTTTTAAATTAAAAATGAAGTTTTAAATCAATCTAAAGTATATATGAGTAAACTT
GGTCTGACAGTTACCAATGCTTAATCAGTGAGGCACCTATCTCAGCGATCTGTCTATTTCGTTCATCCAT
AGTTGCCTGACTCCCCGTCGTGTAGATAACTACGATACGGGAGGGCTTACCATCTGGCCCCAGTGCTGCA
ATGATACCGCGAGACCCACGCTCACCGGCTCCAGATTTATCAGCAATAAACCAGCCAGCCGGAAGGGCCG
AGCGCAGAAGTGGTCCTGCAACTTTATCCGCCTCCATCCAGTCTATTAATTGTTGCCGGGAAGCTAGAGT
AAGTAGTTCGCCAGTTAATAGTTTGCGCAACGTTGTTGCCATTGCTACAGGCATCGTGGTGTCACGCTCG
TCGTTTGGTATGGCTTCATTCAGCTCCGGTTCCCAACGATCAAGGCGAGTTACATGATCCCCCATGTTGT
GCAAAAAAGCGGTTAGCTCCTTCGGTCCTCCGATCGTTGTCAGAAGTAAGTTGGCCGCAGTGTTATCACT
CATGGTTATGGCAGCACTGCATAATTCTCTTACTGTCATGCCATCCGTAAGATGCTTTTCTGTGACTGGT
GAGTACTCAACCAAGTCATTCTGAGAATAGTGTATGCGGCGACCGAGTTGCTCTTGCCCGGCGTCAATAC
GGGATAATACCGCGCCACATAGCAGAACTTTAAAAGTGCTCATCATTGGAAAACGTTCTTCGGGGCGAAA
ACTCTCAAGGATCTTACCGCTGTTGAGATCCAGTTCGATGTAACCCACTCGTGCACCCAACTGATCTTCA
GCATCTTTTACTTTCACCAGCGTTTCTGGGTGAGCAAAAACAGGAAGGCAAAATGCCGCAAAAAAGGGAA
TAAGGGCGACACGGAAATGTTGAATACTCATACTCTTCCTTTTTCAATATTATTGAAGCATTTATCAGGG
TTATTGTCTCATGAGCGGATACATATTTGAATGTATTTAGAAAAATAAACAAATAGGGGTTCCGCGCACA
TTTCCCCGAAAAGTGCCACCTGACGTCGACGGATCGGGAGATCTCCCGATCCCCTATGGTGCACTCTCAG
TACAATCTGCTCTGATGCCGCATAGTTAAGCCAGTATCTGCTCCCTGCTTGTGTGTTGGAGGTCGCTGAG
TAGTGCGCGAGCAAAATTTAAGCTACAACAAGGCAAGGCTTGACCGACAATTGCATGAAGAATCTGCTTA
GGGTTAGGCGTTTTGCGCTGCTTCGCGATGTACGGGCCAGATATACGCGTTGACATTGATTATTGACTAG
TTATTAATAGTAATCAATTACGGGGTCATTAGTTCATAGCCCATATATGGAGTTCCGCGTTACATAACTT
ACGGTAAATGGCCCGCCTGGCTGACCGCCCAACGACCCCCGCCCATTGACGTCAATAATGACGTATGTTC
CCATAGTAACGCCAATAGGGACTTTCCATTGACGTCAATGGGTGGAGTATTTACGGTAAACTGCCCACTT
GGCAGTACATCAAGTGTATCATATGCCAAGTACGCCCCCTATTGACGTCAATGACGGTAAATGGCCCGCC
TGGCATTATGCCCAGTACATGACCTTATGGGACTTTCCTACTTGGCAGTACATCTACGTATTAGTCATCG
CTATTACCATGGTGATGCGGTTTTGGCAGTACATCAATGGGCGTGGATAGCGGTTTGACTCACGGGGATT
TCCAAGTCTCCACCCCATTGACGTCAATGGGAGTTTGTTTTGGCACCAAAATCAACGGGACTTTCCAAAA
TGTCGTAACAACTCCGCCCCATTGACGCAAATGGGCGGTAGGCGTGTACGGTGGGAGGTCTATATAAGCA
GCGCGTTTTGCCTGTACTGGGTCTCTCTGGTTAGACCAGATCTGAGCCTGGGAGCTCTCTGGCTAACTAG
GGAACCCACTGCTTAAGCCTCAATAAAGCTTGCCTTGAGTGCTTCAAGTAGTGTGTGCCCGTCTGTTGTG
TGACTCTGGTAACTAGAGATCCCTCAGACCCTTTTAGTCAGTGTGGAAAATCTCTAGCAGTGGCGCCCGA
ACAGGGACTTGAAAGCGAAAGGGAAACCAGAGGAGCTCTCTCGACGCAGGACTCGGCTTGCTGAAGCGCG
CACGGCAAGAGGCGAGGGGCGGCGACTGGTGAGTACGCCAAAAATTTTGACTAGCGGAGGCTAGAAGGAG
AGAGATGGGTGCGAGAGCGTCAGTATTAAGCGGGGGAGAATTAGATCGCGATGGGAAAAAATTCGGTTAA
GGCCAGGGGGAAAGAAAAAATATAAATTAAAACATATAGTATGGGCAAGCAGGGAGCTAGAACGATTCGC
AGTTAATCCTGGCCTGTTAGAAACATCAGAAGGCTGTAGACAAATACTGGGACAGCTACAACCATCCCTT
CAGACAGGATCAGAAGAACTTAGATCATTATATAATACAGTAGCAACCCTCTATTGTGTGCATCAAAGGA
TAGAGATAAAAGACACCAAGGAAGCTTTAGACAAGATAGAGGAAGAGCAAAACAAAAGTAAGACCACCGC
ACAGCAAGCGGCCGCTGATCTTCAGACCTGGAGGAGGAGATATGAGGGACAATTGGAGAAGTGAATTATA
TAAATATAAAGTAGTAAAAATTGAACCATTAGGAGTAGCACCCACCAAGGCAAAGAGAAGAGTGGTGCAG
AGAGAAAAAAGAGCAGTGGGAATAGGAGCTTTGTTCCTTGGGTTCTTGGGAGCAGCAGGAAGCACTATGG
GCGCAGCGTCAATGACGCTGACGGTACAGGCCAGACAATTATTGTCTGGTATAGTGCAGCAGCAGAACAA
TTTGCTGAGGGCTATTGAGGCGCAACAGCATCTGTTGCAACTCACAGTCTGGGGCATCAAGCAGCTCCAG
GCAAGAATCCTGGCTGTGGAAAGATACCTAAAGGATCAACAGCTCCTGGGGATTTGGGGTTGCTCTGGAA
AACTCATTTGCACCACTGCTGTGCCTTGGAATGCTAGTTGGAGTAATAAATCTCTGGAACAGATTTGGAA
TCACACGACCTGGATGGAGTGGGACAGAGAAATTAACAATTACACAAGCTTAATACACTCCTTAATTGAA
GAATCGCAAAACCAGCAAGAAAAGAATGAACAAGAATTATTGGAATTAGATAAATGGGCAAGTTTGTGGA
ATTGGTTTAACATAACAAATTGGCTGTGGTATATAAAATTATTCATAATGATAGTAGGAGGCTTGGTAGG
TTTAAGAATAGTTTTTGCTGTACTTTCTATAGTGAATAGAGTTAGGCAGGGATATTCACCATTATCGTTT
CAGACCCACCTCCCAACCCCGAGGGGACCCGACAGGCCCGAAGGAATAGAAGAAGAAGGTGGAGAGAGAG
ACAGAGACAGATCCATTCGATTAGTGAACGGATCGGCACTGCGTGCGCCAATTCTGCAGACAAATGGCAG
TATTCATCCACAATTTTAAAAGAAAAGGGGGGATTGGGGGGTACAGTGCAGGGGAAAGAATAGTAGACAT
AATAGCAACAGACATACAAACTAAAGAATTACAAAAACAAATTACAAAAATTCAAAATTTTCGGGTTTAT
TACAGGGACAGCAGAGATCCAGTTTGGTTAATTAAATAACTTCGTATAGCATACATTATACGAAGTTATG
ATAGATCCGACGCCGCCATCTCTAGGCCCGCGCCGGCCCCCTCGCACAGACTTGTGGGAGAAGCTCGGCT
ACTCCCCTGCCCCGGTTAATTTGCATATAATATTTCCTAGTAACTATAGAGGCTTAATGTGCGATAAAAG
ACAGATAATCTGTTCTTTTTAATACTAGCTACATTTTACATGATAGGCTTGGATTTCTATAAGAGATACA
AATACTAAATTATTATTTTAAAAAACAGCACAAAAGGAAACTCACCCTAACTGTAAAGTAATTGTGTGTT
TTGAGACTATAAATATCCCTTGGAGAAAAGCCTTGTTTGGACCGAGGGGCGGCCGACAGGTTTTAGAGCT
AGAAATAGCAAGTTAAAATAAGGCTAGTCCGTTATCAACTTGAAAAAGTGGCACCGAGTCGGTGCTTTTT
TTGTACGCTCAGCGGAGAAAAAAAGCACCGACTCGGTGCCACTTTTTCAAGTTGATAACGGACTAGCCTT
ATTTTAACTTGCTATTTCTAGCTCTAAAACCCGCTGCTCCTTTCTACCGCCGGTGTTTCGTCCTTTCCAC
AAGATATATAAAGCCAAGAAATCGAAATACTTTCAAGTTACGGTAAGCATATGATAGTCCATTTTAAAAC
ATAATTTTAAAACTGCAAACTACCCAAGAAATTATTACTTTCTACGTCACGTATTTTGTACTAATATCTT
TGTGTTTACAGTCAAATTAATTCCAATTATCTCTCTAACAGCCTTGTATCGTATATGCAAATATGAAGGA
ATCATGGGAAATAGGCCCTCTTCCTGCCCGACCTTGGATCGATCCGCCTGAACGCTGACGTCATCAACCC
GCTCCAAGGAATCGCGGGCCCAGTGTCACTAGGCGGGAACACCCAGCGCGCGTGCGCCCTGGCAGGAAGA
TGGCTGTGAGGGACAGGGGAGTGGCGCCCTGCAATATTTGCATGTCGCTATGTGTTCTGGGAAATCACCA
TAAACGTGAAATGTCTTTGGATTTGGGAATCTTATAAGTTCTGTATGAGACCACTCTTTCCCAGGTCTTC
GAGAAGACCCGAGGTACCCAAGCGGCGCACAAGCTATATAAACCTGAAGGAAGTCTCAACTTTACACTTA
GGTCAAGTTGCTTATCGTACTAGAGCTTCAGCAGGAAATTTAACTAAAATCTAATTTAACCAGCATAGCA
AATATCATTTATTCCCAAAATGCTAAAGTTTGAGATAAACGGACTTGATTTCCGGCTGTTTTGACACTAT
CCAGAATGCCTTGCAGATGGGTGGGGCATGCTAAATACTGCAGACAATTAATTAACCCGTGTCGGCTCCA
GATCTGGCCTCCGCGCCGGGTTTTGGCGCCTCCCGCGGGCGCCCCCCTCCTCACGGCGAGCGCTGCCACG
TCAGACGAAGGGCGCAGCGAGCGTCCTGATCCTTCCGCCCGGACGCTCAGGACAGCGGCCCGCTGCTCAT
AAGACTCGGCCTTAGAACCCCAGTATCAGCAGAAGGACATTTTAGGACGGGACTTGGGTGACTCTAGGGC
ACTGGTTTTCTTTCCAGAGAGCGGAACAGGCGAGGAAAAGTAGTCCCTTCTCGGCGATTCTGCGGAGGGA
TCTCCGTGGGGCGGTGAACGCCGATGATTATATAAGGACGCGCCGGGTGTGGCACAGCTAGTTCCGTCGC
AGCCGGGATTTGGGTCGCGGTTCTTGTTTGTGGATCGCTGTGATCGTCACTTGGTGAGTAGCGGGCTGCT
GGGCTGGCCGGGGCTTTCGTGGCCGCCGGGCCGCTCGGTGGGACGGAAGCGTGTGGAGAGACCGCCAAGG
GCTGTAGTCTGGGTCCGCGAGCAAGGTTGCCCTGAACTGGGGGTTGGGGGGAGCGCAGCAAAATGGCGGC
TGTTCCCGAGTCTTGAATGGAAGACGCTTGTGAGGCGGGCTGTGAGGTCGTTGAAACAAGGTGGGGGGCA
TGGTGGGCGGCAAGAACCCAAGGTCTTGAGGCCTTCGCTAATGCGGGAAAGCTCTTATTCGGGTGAGATG
GGCTGGGGCACCATCTGGGGACCCTGACGTGAAGTTTGTCACTGACTGGAGAACTCGGTTTGTCGTCTGT
TGCGGGGGCGGCAGTTATGGCGGTGCCGTTGGGCAGTGCACCCGTACCTTTGGGAGCGCGCGCCCTCGTC
GTGTCGTGACGTCACCCGTTCTGTTGGCTTATAATGCAGGGTGGGGCCACCTGCCGGTAGGTGTGCGGTA
GGCTTTTCTCCGTCGCAGGACGCAGGGTTCGGGCCTAGGGTAGGCTCTCCTGAATCGACAGGCGCCGGAC
CTCTGGTGAGGGGAGGGATAAGTGAGGCGTCAGTTTCTTTGGTCGGTTTTATGTACCTATCTTCTTAAGT
AGCTGAAGCTCCGGTTTTGAACTATGCGCTCGGGGTTGGCGAGTGTGTTTTGTGAAGTTTTTTAGGCACC
TTTTGAAATGTAATCATTTGGGTCAATATGTAATTTTCAGTGTTAGACTAGTAAATTGTCCGCTAAATTC
TGGCCGTTTTTGGCTTTTTTGTTAGACGAAGCTTGGGCTGCAGGTCGACTCTAGAGGATCCCCGGGTACC
GGTGCCACCATGGATAGCACTGAGAACGTCATCAAGCCCTTCATGCGCTTCAAGGTGCACATGGAGGGCT
CCGTGAACGGCCACGAGTTCGAGATCGAGGGCGAGGGCGAGGGCAAGCCCTACGAGGGCACCCAGACCGC
CAAGCTGCAGGTGACCAAGGGCGGCCCCCTGCCCTTCGCCTGGGACATCCTGTCCCCCCAGTTCCAGTAC
GGCTCCAAGGTGTACGTGAAGCACCCCGCCGACATCCCCGACTACAAGAAGCTGTCCTTCCCCGAGGGCT
TCAAGTGGGAGCGCGTGATGAACTTCGAGGACGGCGGCGTGGTGACCGTGACCCAGGACTCCTCCCTGCA
GGACGGCACCTTCATCTACCACGTGAAGTTCATCGGCGTGAACTTCCCCTCCGACGGCCCCGTAATGCAG
AAGAAGACTCTGGGCTGGGAGCCCTCCACCGAGCGCCTGTACCCCCGCGACGGCGTGCTGAAGGGCGAGA
TCCACAAGGCGCTGAAGCTGAAGGGCGGCGGCCACTACCTGGTGGAGTTCAAGTCAATCTACATGGCCAA
GAAGCCCGTGAAGCTGCCCGGCTACTACTACGTGGACTCCAAGCTGGACATCACCTCCCACAACGAGGAC
TACACCGTGGTGGAGCAGTACGAGCGCGCCGAGGCCCGCCACCACCTGTTCCAGTAGGAATTCGATATCA
AGCTTATCGATAATCAACCTCTGGATTACAAAATTTGTGAAAGATTGACTGGTATTCTTAACTATGTTGC
TCCTTTTACGCTATGTGGATACGCTGCTTTAATGCCTTTGTATCATGCTATTGCTTCCCGTATGGCTTTC
ATTTTCTCCTCCTTGTATAAATCCTGGTTGCTGTCTCTTTATGAGGAGTTGTGGCCCGTTGTCAGGCAAC
GTGGCGTGGTGTGCACTGTGTTTGCTGACGCAACCCCCACTGGTTGGGGCATTGCCACCACCTGTCAGCT
CCTTTCCGGGACTTTCGCTTTCCCCCTCCCTATTGCCACGGCGGAACTCATCGCCGCCTGCCTTGCCCGC
TGCTGGACAGGGGCTCGGCTGTTGGGCACTGACAATTCCGTGGTGTTGTCGGGGAAATCATCGTCCTTTC
CTTGGCTGCTCGCCTGTGTTGCCACCTGGATTCTGCGCGGGACGTCCTTCTGCTACGTCCCTTCGGCCCT
CAATCCAGCGGACCTTCCTTCCCGCGGCCTGCTGCCGGCTCTGCGGCCTCTTCCGCGTCTTCGCCTTCGC
CCTCAGACGAGTCGGATCTCCCTTTGGGCCGCCTCCCCGCATCGATACCGTCGACCTCGAGACCTAGAAA
AACATGGAGCAATCACAAGTAGCAATACAGCAGCTACCAATGCTGATTGTGCCTGGCTAGAAGCACAAGA
GGAGGAGGAGGTGGGTTTTCCAGTCACACCTCAGGTACCTTTAAGACCAATGACTTACAAGGCAGCTGTA
GATCTTAGCCACTTTTTAAAAGAAAAGGGGGGACTGGAAGGGCTAATTCACTCCCAACGAAGACAAGATA
TCCTTGATCTGTGGATCTACCACACACAAGGCTACTTCCCTGATTGGCAGAACTACACACCAGGGCCAGG
GATCAGATATCCACTGACCTTTGGATGGTGCTACAAGCTAGTACCAGTTGAGCAAGAGAAGGTAGAAGAA
GCCAATGAAGGAGAGAACACCCGCTTGTTACACCCTGTGAGCCTGCATGGGATGGATGACCCGGAGAGAG
AAGTATTAGAGTGGAGGTTTGACAGCCGCCTAGCATTTCATCACATGGCCCGAGAGCTGCATCCGGACTG
TACTGGGTCTCTCTGGTTAGACCAGATCTGAGCCTGGGAGCTCTCTGGCTAACTAGGGAACCCACTGCTT
AAGCCTCAATAAAGCTTGCCTTGAGTGCTTCAAGTAGTGTGTGCCCGTCTGTTGTGTGACTCTGGTAACT
AGAGATCCCTCAGACCCTTTTAGTCAGTGTGGAAAATCTCTAGCAGGGCCCGTTTAAACCCGCTGATCAG
CCTCGACTGTGCCTTCTAGTTGCCAGCCATCTGTTGTTTGCCCCTCCCCCGTGCCTTCCTTGACCCTGGA
AGGTGCCACTCCCACTGTCCTTTCCTAATAAAATGAGGAAATTGCATCGCATTGTCTGAGTAGGTGTCAT
TCTATTCTGGGGGGTGGGGTGGGGCAGGACAGCAAGGGGGAGGATTGGGAAGACAATAGCAGGCATGCTG
GGGATGCGGTGGGCTCTATGGCTTCTGAGGCGGAAAGAACCAGCTGGGGCTCTAGGGGGTATCCCC
[124 nt withheld, positions 10951-11074]
C
[91 nt withheld, positions 11076-11166]
A
[49 nt withheld, positions 11168-11216]
CCTTTGACGTTGGAGTCCACGTTCTTTAAT
